LOCUS       Exported 7711 bp ds-DNA circular SYN 13-MAY-2021
DEFINITION  Mammalian expression plasmid for SARS-CoV-2 3'-to-5' exonuclease.
ACCESSION   .
VERSION     .
KEYWORDS    pGBW-m4134054
SOURCE      synthetic DNA construct
  ORGANISM  synthetic DNA construct
REFERENCE   1 (bases 1 to 7711)
  TITLE     SARS-CoV-2 protein Mammalian expression constructs, tagged, for
            protein expression and/or purification
REFERENCE   2 (bases 1 to 7711)
  AUTHORS   .
  TITLE     Direct Submission
  JOURNAL   Exported May 13, 2021 from SnapGene Server 1.1.58
            http://www.snapgene.com
FEATURES             Location/Qualifiers
     source          1..7711
                     /organism="synthetic DNA construct"
                     /mol_type="other DNA"
     CDS             1589..1609
                     /codon_start=1
                     /product="tobacco etch virus (TEV) protease recognition and
                     cleavage site"
                     /label=TEV site
                     /translation="ENLYFQS"
     CDS             1610..1627
                     /codon_start=1
                     /product="6xHis affinity tag"
                     /label=6xHis
                     /translation="HHHHHH"
     polyA_signal    1680..1801
                     /label=SV40 poly(A) signal
                     /note="SV40 polyadenylation signal"
     primer_bind     complement(1691..1710)
                     /label=EBV-rev
                     /note="SV40 polyA terminator, reverse primer"
     primer_bind     1745..1764
                     /label=SV40pA-R
                     /note="SV40 polyA, reverse primer"
     terminator      1916..1962
                     /label=T7 terminator
                     /note="transcription terminator for bacteriophage T7 RNA
                     polymerase"
     terminator      1992..2128
                     /label=rrnG terminator
                     /note="transcription terminator from the E. coli ribosomal
                     RNA rrnG operon (Albrechtsen et al., 1991)"
     misc_feature    2173..2244
                     /label=3' beta-globin insulator
                     /note="insulator downstream of the human beta-globin locus
                     (Farrell et al., 2002)"
     rep_origin      complement(2470..3058)
                     /direction=LEFT
                     /label=ori
                     /note="high-copy-number ColE1/pMB1/pBR322/pUC origin of
                     replication"
     primer_bind     complement(2550..2569)
                     /label=pBR322ori-F
                     /note="pBR322 origin, forward primer"
     promoter        3558..4767
                     /label=UbC promoter
                     /note="human ubiquitin C promoter"
     primer_bind     4604..4623
                     /label=hUBCpro-F
                     /note="Human Ubiquitin C (UbC) promoter, forward primer"
     CDS             4771..5370
                     /codon_start=1
                     /gene="pac from Streptomyces alboniger"
                     /product="puromycin N-acetyltransferase"
                     /label=PuroR
                     /note="confers resistance to puromycin"
                     /translation="MTEYKPTVRLATRDDVPRAVRTLAAAFADYPATRHTVDPDRHIER
                     VTELQELFLTRVGLDIGKVWVADDGAAVAVWTTPESVEAGAVFAEIGPRMAELSGSRLA
                     AQQQMEGLLAPHRPKEPAWFLATVGVSPDHQGKGLGSAVVLPGVEAAERAGVPAFLETS
                     APRNLPFYERLGFTVTADVEVPEGPRTWCMTRKPGA"
     primer_bind     complement(4771..4790)
                     /label=Puro-R
                     /note="Puromycin resistance gene, reverse primer. Also
                     called puro-variant-R"
     primer_bind     5267..5287
                     /label=Puro-F
                     /note="Puromycin resistance gene, forward primer"
     polyA_signal    5397..5445
                     /note="synthetic polyadenylation signal"
     CDS             5711..6571
                     /codon_start=1
                     /gene="bla"
                     /product="beta-lactamase"
                     /label=AmpR
                     /note="confers resistance to ampicillin, carbenicillin, and
                     related antibiotics"
                     /translation="MSIQHFRVALIPFFAAFCLPVFAHPETLVKVKDAEDQLGARVGYI
                     ELDLNSGKILESFRPEERFPMMSTFKVLLCGAVLSRIDAGQEQLGRRIHYSQNDLVEYS
                     PVTEKHLTDGMTVRELCSAAITMSDNTAANLLLTTIGGPKELTAFLHNMGDHVTRLDRW
                     EPELNEAIPNDERDTTMPVAMATTLRKLLTGELLTLASRQQLIDWMEADKVAGPLLRSA
                     LPAGWFIADKSGAGERGSRGIIAALGPDGKPSRIVVIYTTGSQATMDERNRQIAEIGAS
                     LIKHW"
     primer_bind     complement(5929..5948)
                     /label=Amp-R
                     /note="Ampicillin resistance gene, reverse primer"
     terminator      6584..6720
                     /label=rrnG terminator
                     /note="transcription terminator from the E. coli ribosomal
                     RNA rrnG operon (Albrechtsen et al., 1991)"
     misc_feature    6865..6936
                     /label=5' beta-globin insulator
                     /note="insulator upstream of the human beta-globin locus
                     (Farrell et al., 2002)"
     terminator      6941..6987
                     /label=T7 terminator
                     /note="transcription terminator for bacteriophage T7 RNA
                     polymerase"
     polyA_signal    7005..7053
                     /note="synthetic polyadenylation signal"
     enhancer        7134..7437
                     /label=CMV enhancer
                     /note="human cytomegalovirus immediate early enhancer"
     promoter        7439..7641
                     /label=CMV promoter
                     /note="human cytomegalovirus (CMV) immediate early
                     promoter"
     primer_bind     7592..7612
                     /label=CMV-F
                     /note="Human CMV immediate early promoter, forward primer"
     regulatory      7710..8
                     /regulatory_class="other"
                     /note="vertebrate consensus sequence for strong initiation
                     of translation (Kozak, 1987)"
ORIGIN
        1 caccatggcc gaaaatgtca ctggcttatt taaggattgc agtaaagtga tcacagggtt
       61 gcacccgacc caagcgccta cgcatctttc agtagacacc aagttcaaaa ctgagggact
      121 ctgtgtggac ataccaggta ttcccaagga tatgacatac agacgcctga tctcgatgat
      181 gggcttcaag atgaactatc aggttaacgg ttaccccaat atgtttatta cccgagagga
      241 agctatccgg cacgtgcgtg cctggatagg gtttgacgtc gagggctgtc atgcaactag
      301 ggaagctgta ggaacaaatc tgccactgca actcggcttc tctaccggag tcaacctagt
      361 tgccgtgcct accgggtatg tggatacacc aaacaatact gattttagca gagtctccgc
      421 aaaaccccct cccggggacc agttcaaaca cttgatcccc ctgatgtaca agggtttacc
      481 atggaacgtg gtgcggatta aaatagttca gatgctcagc gacacactga agaatttaag
      541 tgatagagtt gtgtttgtac tttgggccca tggcttcgag ctgacctcta tgaagtattt
      601 cgttaaaatt ggacccgaac gaacgtgctg cctgtgtgac cggagggcga cgtgtttctc
      661 aactgcttcc gatacctatg cctgctggca ccatagcatc ggctttgatt acgtgtacaa
      721 cccttttatg attgacgtgc agcagtgggg attcactggg aacctacagt cgaatcacga
      781 tctttactgt caggtccatg ggaacgcaca cgttgctagc tgcgacgcaa tcatgacacg
      841 ttgccttgct gtccacgagt gttttgtgaa acgagtggac tggactattg agtatcctat
      901 cattggcgac gaactgaaga taaatgcggc ttgtaggaag gtgcagcata tggtcgtcaa
      961 agccgccctc ttagctgata agttcccggt cctgcacgat attggcaatc caaaggccat
     1021 caaatgcgta ccccaggcag atgttgagtg gaagttttac gacgcgcaac catgctccga
     1081 taaggcctat aaaatcgaag agctcttcta cagttatgcc acccattctg acaagtttac
     1141 cgacggtgtg tgtttgtttt ggaattgcaa cgtggatcgc taccctgcaa actctatcgt
     1201 ttgtcgcttc gacacacgcg tattgtccaa tctgaatcta cccggatgcg acggaggttc
     1261 actgtatgtg aacaagcacg ccttccacac ccccgcattc gataaatccg cctttgtcaa
     1321 ccttaaacaa ttacctttct tttactacag cgactctcct tgcgaatccc atggaaagca
     1381 agtagtgagt gatatcgatt acgtcccact caaaagtgca acatgtatta cgagatgcaa
     1441 tctcggtggt gcagtctgta gacaccatgc caatgaatat cggctgtatt tggacgccta
     1501 taacatgatg atttcagctg gcttctctct ttgggtttac aagcagtttg acacgtataa
     1561 tctgtggaac acctttacaa ggctgcaaga aaacctttac tttcagtcgc accatcacca
     1621 tcaccattaa gctagcttga ctgactgaga tacagcgtac cttcagctca cagacatgat
     1681 aagatacatt gatgagtttg gacaaaccac aactagaatg cagtgaaaaa aatgctttat
     1741 ttgtgaaatt tgtgatgcta ttgctttatt tgtaaccatt ataagctgca ataaacaagt
     1801 taacaacaac aattgcattc attttatgtt tcaggttcag ggggaggtgt gggaggtttt
     1861 ttaaagcaag taaaacctct acaaatgtgg tattggccca tctctatcgg tatcgtagca
     1921 taaccccttg gggcctctaa acgggtcttg aggggttttt tgtgcccctc gggccggatt
     1981 gctatctacc ggcattggcg cagaaaaaaa tgcctgatgc gacgctgcgc gtcttatact
     2041 cccacatatg ccagattcag caacggatac ggcttcccca acttgcccac ttccatacgt
     2101 gtcctcctta ccagaaattt atccttaagg tcgtcagcta tcctgcaggc gatctctcga
     2161 tttcgatcaa gacattcctt taatggtctt ttctggacac cactaggggt cagaagtagt
     2221 tcatcaaact ttcttccctc cctaatctca ttggttacct tgggctatcg aaacttaatt
     2281 aaccagtcaa gtcagctact tggcgagatc gacttgtctg ggtttcgact acgctcagaa
     2341 ttgcgtcagt caagttcgat ctggtccttg ctattgcacc cgttctccga ttacgagttt
     2401 catttaaatc atgtgagcaa aaggccagca aaaggccagg aaccgtaaaa aggccgcgtt
     2461 gctggcgttt ttccataggc tccgcccccc tgacgagcat cacaaaaatc gacgctcaag
     2521 tcagaggtgg cgaaacccga caggactata aagataccag gcgtttcccc ctggaagctc
     2581 cctcgtgcgc tctcctgttc cgaccctgcc gcttaccgga tacctgtccg cctttctccc
     2641 ttcgggaagc gtggcgcttt ctcatagctc acgctgtagg tatctcagtt cggtgtaggt
     2701 cgttcgctcc aagctgggct gtgtgcacga accccccgtt cagcccgacc gctgcgcctt
     2761 atccggtaac tatcgtcttg agtccaaccc ggtaagacac gacttatcgc cactggcagc
     2821 agccactggt aacaggatta gcagagcgag gtatgtaggc ggtgctacag agttcttgaa
     2881 gtggtggcct aactacggct acactagaag aacagtattt ggtatctgcg ctctgctgaa
     2941 gccagttacc ttcggaaaaa gagttggtag ctcttgatcc ggcaaacaaa ccaccgctgg
     3001 tagcggtggt ttttttgttt gcaagcagca gattacgcgc agaaaaaaag gatctcaaga
     3061 agatcctttg atcttttcta cggggtctga cgctcagtgg aacgaaaact cacgttaagg
     3121 gattttggtc atgagattat caaaaaggat cttcacctag atccttttaa attaaaaatg
     3181 aagttttaaa tcaatctaaa gtatatatga gtaaacttgg tctgacagtt accaatgctt
     3241 aatcagtgag gcacctatct cagcgatctg tctatttcgt tcatccatag ttgcatttaa
     3301 atttccgaac tctccaaggc cctcgtcgga aaatcttcaa acctttcgtc cgatccatct
     3361 tgcaggctac ctctcgaacg aactatcgca agtctcttgg ccggccttgc gccttggcta
     3421 ttgcttggca gcgcctatcg ccaggtatta ctccaatccc gaatatccga gatcgggatc
     3481 acccgagaga agttcaacct acatcctcaa tcccgatcta tccgagatcc gaggaatatc
     3541 gaaatcgggg cgcgcctggc ctccgcgccg ggttttggcg cctcccgcgg gcgcccccct
     3601 cgtcacggcg agcgctgcca cgtcagacga agggcgcagg agcgtcctga tccttccgcc
     3661 cggacgctca ggacagcggc ccgctgctca taagactcgg ccttagaacc ccagtatcag
     3721 cagaaggaca ttttaggacg ggacttgggt gactctaggg cactggtttt ctttccagag
     3781 agcggaacag gcgaggaaaa gtagtccctt ctcggcgatt ctgcggaggg atctccgtgg
     3841 ggcggtgaac gccgatgatt atataaggac gcgccgggtg tggcacagct agttccgtcg
     3901 cagccgggat ttgggtcgcg gttcttgttt gtggatcgct gtgatcgtca cttggtgagt
     3961 agcgggctgc tgggctggcc ggggctttcg tggccgccgg gccgctcggt gggacggaag
     4021 cgtgtggaga gaccgccaag ggctgtagtc tgggtccgcg agcaaggttg ccctgaactg
     4081 ggggttgggg ggagcgcagc aaaatggcgg ctgttcccga gtcttgaatg gaagacgctt
     4141 gtgaggcggg ctgtgaggtc gttgaaacaa ggtggggggc atggtgggcg gcaagaaccc
     4201 aaggtcttga gcccttcgct aatgcgggaa agctcttatt cgggtgagat gggctgggca
     4261 ccatctgggg accctgacgt gaagtttgtc actgactgga gaactcggtt tgtcgtctgt
     4321 tgcgggggcg gcagttatgg cggtgccgtt gggcagtgca cccgtacctt tgggagcgcg
     4381 cgccctcgtc gtgtcgtgac gtcacccgtt ctgttggctt ataatgcagg gtggggccac
     4441 ctgccggtag gtgtgcggta ggcttttctc cgtcgcagga cgcagggttc gggcctaggg
     4501 taggctctcc tgaatcgaca ggcgccggac ctctggtgag gggagggata agtgaggcgt
     4561 cagtttcttt ggtcggtttt atgtacctat cttcttaagt agctgaagct ccggttttga
     4621 actatgcgct cggggttggc gagtgtgttt tgtgaagttt tttaggcacc ttttgaaatg
     4681 taatcatttg ggtcaatatg taattttcag tgttagactt gtaaattgtc cgctaaattc
     4741 tggccgtttt tggctttttt gttagacaac atgaccgagt acaagcccac ggtgcgcctc
     4801 gccacccgcg acgacgtccc cagggccgta cgcaccctcg ccgccgcgtt cgccgactac
     4861 cccgccacgc gccacaccgt cgatccggac cgccacatcg agcgggtcac cgagctgcaa
     4921 gaactcttcc tcacgcgcgt cgggctcgac atcggcaagg tgtgggtcgc ggacgacggc
     4981 gccgcggtgg cggtctggac cacgccggag agcgtcgaag cgggggcggt gttcgccgag
     5041 atcggcccgc gcatggccga gttgagcggt tcccggctgg ccgcgcagca acagatggag
     5101 ggcctcctgg cgccgcaccg gcccaaggag cccgcgtggt tcctggccac cgtcggcgtc
     5161 tcgcccgacc accagggcaa gggtctgggc agcgccgtcg tgctccccgg agtggaggcc
     5221 gccgagcgcg ccggggtgcc cgccttcctg gagacctccg cgccccgcaa cctccccttc
     5281 tacgagcggc tcggcttcac cgtcaccgcc gacgtcgagg tgcccgaagg accgcgcacc
     5341 tggtgcatga cccgcaagcc cggtgcctag gctagtatgt aagcctagtc ttagataata
     5401 aaatcgctat ccatcgaaga tggatgtgtg ttggtttttt gtgtgtgtaa cgctaggcgc
     5461 gcctggtgta ccgagaacga tcctctcagt gcgagtctcg acgatccata tcgttgcttg
     5521 gcagtcagcc agtcggaatc cagcttggga cccaggaagt ccaatcgtca gatattgtac
     5581 tcaagcctgg tcacggcagc gtaccgatct gtttaaacct agatattgat agtctgatcg
     5641 gtcaacgtat aatcgagtcc tagcttttgc aaacatctat caagagacag gatcagcagg
     5701 aggctttcgc atgagtattc aacatttccg tgtcgccctt attccctttt ttgcggcatt
     5761 ttgccttcct gtttttgctc acccagaaac gctggtgaaa gtaaaagatg ctgaagatca
     5821 gttgggtgcg cgagtgggtt acatcgaact ggatctcaac agcggtaaga tccttgagag
     5881 ttttcgcccc gaagaacgct ttccaatgat gagcactttt aaagttctgc tatgtggcgc
     5941 ggtattatcc cgtattgacg ccgggcaaga gcaactcggt cgccgcatac actattctca
     6001 gaatgacttg gttgagtatt caccagtcac agaaaagcat cttacggatg gcatgacagt
     6061 aagagaatta tgcagtgctg ccataaccat gagtgataac actgcggcca acttacttct
     6121 gacaacgatt ggaggaccga aggagctaac cgcttttttg cacaacatgg gggatcatgt
     6181 aactcgcctt gatcgttggg aaccggagct gaatgaagcc ataccaaacg acgagcgtga
     6241 caccacgatg cctgtagcaa tggcaacaac cttgcgtaaa ctattaactg gcgaactact
     6301 tactctagct tcccggcaac agttgataga ctggatggag gcggataaag ttgcaggacc
     6361 acttctgcgc tcggcccttc cggctggctg gtttattgct gataaatctg gagccggtga
     6421 gcgtgggtct cgcggtatca ttgcagcact ggggccagat ggtaagccct cccgtatcgt
     6481 agttatctac acgacgggga gtcaggcaac tatggatgaa cgaaatagac agatcgctga
     6541 gataggtgcc tcactgatta agcattggta accgattcta ggtgcattgg cgcagaaaaa
     6601 aatgcctgat gcgacgctgc gcgtcttata ctcccacata tgccagattc agcaacggat
     6661 acggcttccc caacttgccc acttccatac gtgtcctcct taccagaaat ttatccttaa
     6721 gatcgtttaa actcgactct ggctctatcg aatctccgtc gtttcgagct tacgcgaaca
     6781 gccgtggcgc tcatttgctc gtcgggcatc gaatctcgtc agctatcgtc agcttacctt
     6841 tttggcagcg atcgcggctc ccgacatctt ggaccattag ctccacaggt atcttcttcc
     6901 ctctagtggt cataacagca gcttcagcta cctctcaatt caaaaaaccc ctcaagaccc
     6961 gtttagaggc cccaaggggt tatgctatca atcgttgcgt tacacacaca aaaaaccaac
     7021 acacatccat cttcgatgga tagcgatttt attatctaac tgctgatcga gtgtagccag
     7081 atctagtaat caattacggg gtcattagtt catagcccat atatggagtt ccgcgttaca
     7141 taacttacgg taaatggccc gcctggctga ccgcccaacg acccccgccc attgacgtca
     7201 ataatgacgt atgttcccat agtaacgcca atagggactt tccattgacg tcaatgggtg
     7261 gagtatttac ggtaaactgc ccacttggca gtacatcaag tgtatcatat gccaagtacg
     7321 ccccctattg acgtcaatga cggtaaatgg cccgcctggc attatgccca gtacatgacc
     7381 ttatgggact ttcctacttg gcagtacatc tacgtattag tcatcgctat taccatgctg
     7441 atgcggtttt ggcagtacat caatgggcgt ggatagcggt ttgactcacg gggatttcca
     7501 agtctccacc ccattgacgt caatgggagt ttgttttggc accaaaatca acgggacttt
     7561 ccaaaatgtc gtaacaactc cgccccattg acgcaaatgg gcggtaggcg tgtacggtgg
     7621 gaggtctata taagcagagc tggtttagtg aaccgtcaga tcagatcttt gtcgatccta
     7681 ccatccactc gacacacccg ccagcggccg c
//
