[The description below was written by a language model from this plasmid's Addgene catalogue record and the feature table of its GenBank file.]
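Description:
pGBW-m4134054 is a mammalian expression plasmid built on the pTwist_CMV_Puro_6 backbone for producing the SARS-CoV-2 3'-to-5' exonuclease, a mature product of the viral ORF1ab polyprotein (commonly known as nsp14), recorded as wild type. The circular construct is 7,711 bp. In bacteria it is maintained at high copy through a ColE1/pUC-type origin and selected with ampicillin via the beta-lactamase gene. In mammalian cells, a separate cassette consisting of the human ubiquitin C promoter, the puromycin N-acetyltransferase gene and a synthetic polyadenylation signal allows puromycin selection of transfected cells.

The roughly 1.6 kb exonuclease insert is not itself annotated in the feature table, but its position can be inferred from the flanking elements. The CMV immediate early enhancer and promoter lead into a Kozak consensus that spans the sequence origin. The open reading frame then runs to an in-frame C-terminal TEV protease recognition site followed by a 6xHis tag, and an SV40 polyadenylation signal ends the transcript. This arrangement gives strong constitutive expression of a His-tagged protein that can be captured by metal affinity chromatography, after which TEV cleavage removes the tag.

The backbone also carries T7 and rrnG transcription terminators, an additional synthetic poly(A) signal upstream of the CMV enhancer, and 5' and 3' beta-globin insulator elements. These flank the cassettes and presumably limit transcriptional read-through and interference between units. The record places the plasmid within a set of tagged SARS-CoV-2 protein constructs intended for mammalian expression and/or purification.
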