Addgene plasmid #152274: pGBW-m4134054
Purpose: Mammalian expression plasmid for SARS-CoV-2 3'-to-5' exonuclease
Depositing lab: Ginkgo Bioworks & Benjie Chen. Depositing organization: Ginkgo Bioworks.
Backbone
  Vector backbone: pTwist_CMV_Puro_6
  Backbone size w/o insert (bp): 6080
  Vector type: Mammalian Expression
  Selectable markers: Puromycin
Growth in bacteria
  Bacterial resistance: Ampicillin, 100 μg/mL
  Growth temperature: 37°C
  Growth strain: DH5alpha
  Copy number: High Copy
Gene/Insert
  Gene/Insert name: SARS-CoV-2 3'-to-5' exonuclease
  Species: Severe acute respiratory syndrome coronavirus 2
  Insert size (bp): 1580
  Mutation: wt
  Entrez Gene: ORF1ab (a.k.a. GU280_gp01)
  Promoter: CMV
  Tag / fusion protein: Cleavable TEV;6xHis-003 (C terminal on backbone)
  Cloning method: Unknown
Resource information
  A portion of this plasmid was derived from a plasmid made by: GinkgoBioworks
Depositor comments: NCBI reference sequence: YP_009725309.1
How to cite: pGBW-m4134054 was a gift from Ginkgo Bioworks & Benjie Chen (Addgene plasmid # 152274 ; http://n2t.net/addgene:152274 ; RRID:Addgene_152274)
